>Addgene plasmid #238294 | mscv_EGFP-NUP98-KDM5A-KS | addgene full sequence | sequence record 474365 | Addgene NGS Result
ACCGGCTCCAGATTTATCAGCAATAAACCAGCCAGCCGGAAGGGCCGAGCGCAGAAGTGGTCCTGCAACT
TTATCCGCCTCCATCCAGTCTATTAATTGTTGCCGGGAAGCTAGAGTAAGTAGTTCGCCAGTTAATAGTT
TGCGCAACGTTGTTGCCATTGCTACAGGCATCGTGGTGTCACGCTCGTCGTTTGGTATGGCTTCATTCAG
CTCCGGTTCCCAACGATCAAGGCGAGTTACATGATCCCCCATGTTGTGCAAAAAAGCGGTTAGCTCCTTC
GGTCCTCCGATCGTTGTCAGAAGTAAGTTGGCCGCAGTGTTATCACTCATGGTTATGGCAGCACTGCATA
ATTCTCTTACTGTCATGCCATCCGTAAGATGCTTTTCTGTGACTGGTGAGTACTCAACCAAGTCATTCTG
AGAATAGTGTATGCGGCGACCGAGTTGCTCTTGCCCGGCGTCAATACGGGATAATACCGCGCCACATAGC
AGAACTTTAAAAGTGCTCATCATTGGAAAACGTTCTTCGGGGCGAAAACTCTCAAGGATCTTACCGCTGT
TGAGATCCAGTTCGATGTAACCCACTCGTGCACCCAACTGATCTTCAGCATCTTTTACTTTCACCAGCGT
TTCTGGGTGAGCAAAAACAGGAAGGCAAAATGCCGCAAAAAAGGGAATAAGGGCGACACGGAAATGTTGA
ATACTCATACTCTTCCTTTTTCAATATTATTGAAGCATTTATCAGGGTTATTGTCTCATGAGCGGATACA
TATTTGAATGTATTTAGAAAAATAAACAAATAGGGGTTCCGCGCACATTTCCCCGAAAAGTGCCACCTGA
CGTCTAAGAAACCATTATTATCATGACATTAACCTATAAAAATAGGCGTATCACGAGGCCCTTTCGTCTC
GCGCGTTTCGGTGATGACGGTGAAAACCTCTGACACATGCAGCTCCCGGAGACGGTCACAGCTTGTCTGT
AAGCGGATGCCGGGAGCAGACAAGCCCGTCAGGGCGCGTCAGCGGGTGTTGGCGGGTGTCGGGGCTGGCT
TAACTATGCGGCATCAGAGCAGATTGTACTGAGAGTGCACCATATGCGGTGTGAAATACCGCACAGATGC
GTAAGGAGAAAATACCGCATCAGGCGCCATTCGCCATTCAGGCTGCGCAACTGTTGGGAAGGGCGATCGG
TGCGGGCCTCTTCGCTATTACGCCAGCTGGCGAAAGGGGGATGTGCTGCAAGGCGATTAAGTTGGGTAAC
GCCAGGGTTTTCCCAGTCACGACGTTGTAAAACGACGGCGCAAGGAATGGTGCATGCAAGGAGATGGCGC
CCAACAGTCCCCCGGCCACGGGGCCTGCCACCATACCCACGCCGAAACAAGCGCTCATGAGCCCGAAGTG
GCGAGCCCGATCTTCCCCATCGGTGATGTCGGCGATATAGGCGCCAGCAACCGCACCTGTGGCGCCGGTG
ATGCCGGCCACGATGCGTCCGGCGTAGAGGCGATTAGTCCAATTTGTTAAAGACAGGATATCAGTGGTCC
AGGCTCTAGTTTTGACTCAACAATATCACCAGCTGAAGCCTATAGAGTACGAGCCATAGATAAAATAAAA
GATTTTATTTAGTCTCCAGAAAAAGGGGGGAATGAAAGACCCCACCTGTAGGTTTGGCAAGCTAGCTTAA
GTAACGCCATTTTGCAAGGCATGGAAAATACATAACTGAGAATAGAGAAGTTCAGATCAAGGTTAGGAAC
AGAGAGACAGCAGAATATGGGCCAAACAGGATATCTGTGGTAAGCAGTTCCTGCCCCGGCTCAGGGCCAA
GAACAGATGGTCCCCAGATGCGGTCCCGCCCTCAGCAGTTTCTAGAGAACCATCAGATGTTTCCAGGGTG
CCCCAAGGACCTGAAATGACCCTGTGCCTTATTTGAACTAACCAATCAGTTCGCTTCTCGCTTCTGTTCG
CGCGCTTCTGCTCCCCGAGCTCAATAAAAGAGCCCACAACCCCTCACTCGGCGCGCCAGTCCTCCGATAG
ACTGCGTCGCCCGGGTACCCGTATTCCCAATAAAGCCTCTTGCTGTTTGCATCCGAATCGTGGACTCGCT
GATCCTTGGGAGGGTCTCCTCAGATTGATTGACTGCCCACCTCGGGGGTCTTTCATTTGGAGGTTCCACC
GAGATTTGGAGACCCCTGCCCAGGGACCACCGACCCCCCCGCCGGGAGGTAAGCTGGCCAGCGGTCGTTT
CGTGTCTGTCTCTGTCTTTGTGCGTGTTTGTGCCGGCATCTAATGTTTGCGCCTGCGTCTGTACTAGTTA
GCTAACTAGCTCTGTATCTGGCGGACCCGTGGTGGAACTGACGAGTTCTGAACACCCGGCCGCAACCCTG
GGAGACGTCCCAGGGACTTTGGGGGCCGTTTTTGTGGCCCGACCTGAGGAAGGGAGTCGATGTGGAATCC
GACCCCGTCAGGATATGTGGTTCTGGTAGGAGACGAGAACCTAAAACAGTTCCCGCCTCCGTCTGAATTT
TTGCTTTCGGTTTGGAACCGAAGCCGCGCGTCTTGTCTGCTGCAGCGCTGCAGCATCGTTCTGTGTTGTC
TCTGTCTGACTGTGTTTCTGTATTTGTCTGAAAATTAGGGCCAGACTGTTACCACTCCCTTAAGTTTGAC
CTTAGGTCACTGGAAAGATGTCGAGCGGATCGCTCACAACCAGTCGGTAGATGTCAAGAAGAGACGTTGG
GTTACCTTCTGCTCTGCAGAATGGCCAACCTTTAACGTCGGATGGCCGCGAGACGGCACCTTTAACCGAG
ACCTCATCACCCAGGTTAAGATCAAGGTCTTTTCACCTGGCCCGCATGGACACCCAGACCAGGTCCCCTA
CATCGTGACCTGGGAAGCCTTGGCTTTTGACCCCCCTCCCTGGGTCAAGCCCTTTGTACACCCTAAGCCT
CCGCCTCCTCTTCCTCCATCCGCCCCGTCTCTCCCCCTTGAACCTCCTCGTTCGACCCCGCCTCGATCCT
CCCTTTATCCAGCCCTCACTCCTTCTCTAGGCGCCGGAATTGAAGATCAACGTACGCCACCATGGTGAGC
AAGGGCGAGGAGCTGTTCACCGGGGTGGTGCCCATCCTGGTCGAGCTGGACGGCGACGTAAACGGCCACA
AGTTCAGCGTGTCCGGCGAGGGCGAGGGCGATGCCACCTACGGCAAGCTGACCCTGAAGTTCATCTGCAC
CACCGGCAAGCTGCCCGTGCCCTGGCCCACCCTCGTGACCACCCTGACCTACGGCGTGCAGTGCTTCAGC
CGCTACCCCGACCACATGAAGCAGCACGACTTCTTCAAGTCCGCCATGCCCGAAGGCTACGTCCAGGAGC
GCACCATCTTCTTCAAGGACGACGGCAACTACAAGACCCGCGCCGAGGTGAAGTTCGAGGGCGACACCCT
GGTGAACCGCATCGAGCTGAAGGGCATCGACTTCAAGGAGGACGGCAACATCCTGGGGCACAAGCTGGAG
TACAACTACAACAGCCACAACGTCTATATCATGGCCGACAAGCAGAAGAACGGCATCAAGGTGAACTTCA
AGATCCGCCACAACATCGAGGACGGCAGCGTGCAGCTCGCCGACCACTACCAGCAGAACACCCCCATCGG
CGACGGCCCCGTGCTGCTGCCCGACAACCACTACCTGAGCACCCAGTCCGCCCTGAGCAAAGACCCCAAC
GAGAAGCGCGATCACATGGTCCTGCTGGAGTTCGTGACCGCCGCCGGGATCACTCTCGGCATGGACGAGC
TGTACAAGGGAAAGCCAATCCCAAACCCTCTGCTGGGACTGGACAGCACCTCCGGCAAGCCTATCCCTAA
CCCCCTGCTCGGGCTGGACAGTACGTCCGGTAAGCCCATCCCCAACCCACTCCTGGGACTCGATAGTACA
TTTAACAAATCATTTGGAACACCCTTTGGGGGTGGCACAGGTGGCTTTGGCACAACTTCAACATTTGGAC
AGAATACTGGCTTTGGCACTACTAGTGGAGGGGCATTTGGAACATCTGCATTTGGTTCTAGCAACAATAC
TGGAGGCCTCTTTGGAAATTCACAGACTAAACCAGGAGGATTGTTTGGAACCAGTTCATTTAGCCAGCCA
GCTACCTCCACAAGCACTGGCTTTGGGTTTGGTACGTCAACAGGAACAGCAAATACCTTGTTTGGAACTG
CAAGCACAGGGACCAGTCTCTTCTCATCCCAAAACAATGCCTTTGCACAAAATAAACCAACTGGCTTTGG
CAATTTTGGAACCAGTACTAGCAGTGGAGGACTCTTTGGAACCACAAATACCACCTCTAATCCTTTTGGC
AGCACATCTGGCTCCCTCTTTGGGCCAAGTAGTTTTACAGCTGCTCCTACTGGGACTACTATTAAATTTA
ACCCTCCAACTGGTACAGATACTATGGTCAAAGCTGGAGTTAGCACTAACATAAGTACCAAGCACCAGTG
TATTACTGCTATGAAAGAATATGAAAGCAAGTCACTAGAGGAACTTCGTTTAGAGGATTATCAGGCTAAC
AGGAAGGGCCCACAGAACCAGGTGGGAGCAGGTACCACAACTGGCTTGTTTGGGTCTTCTCCAGCCACTT
CCAGCGCAACAGGACTCTTCAGCTCCTCCACCACTAATTCAGGCTTTGCATATGGTCAGAACAAAACTGC
CTTTGGAACTAGTACAACTGGATTTGGAACAAATCCAGGTGGTCTCTTTGGCCAACAGAATCAGCAGACT
ACCAGCCTCTTCAGCAAACCATTTGGCCAGGCTACAACCACCCAGAACACTGGCTTTTCCTTTGGTAATA
CCAGCACCATAGGACAGCCAAGCACCAACACCATGGGATTATTTGGAGTAACCCAAGCCTCACAGCCTGG
AGGTCTTTTTGGGACAGCTACAAACACCAGCACTGGGACAGCATTTGGAACAGGAACAGGTCTCTTTGGG
CAGACCAATACTGGATTTGGTGCTGTTGGTTCGACCCTGTTTGGCAATAACAAGCTTACTACATTTGGAA
GCAGCACAACCAGTGCACCTTCATTTGGTACAACCAGTGGCGGGCTCTTTGGTTTTGGCACAAATACCAG
TGGGAATAGTATTTTTGGAAGTAAACCAGCACCTGGGACTCTTGGAACTGGGCTTGGTGCAGGATTTGGA
ACAGCTCTTGGTGCTGGACAGGCATCTTTGTTTGGGAACAACCAACCTAAGATTGGAGGGCCTCTTGGTA
CAGGAGCCTTTGGGGCCCCTGGATTTAATACTACGACAGCCACTTTGGGCTTTGGAGCCCCCCAGGCCCC
AGTAGCTTTGACAGATCCAAATGCTTCTGCTGCCCAGCAGGCTGTTCTCCAGCAGCACATCAATAGTCTA
ACATACTCACCTTTTGGAGACTCTCCTCTCTTCCGGAATCCGATGTCAGACCCTAAGAAGAAGGAAGAGG
ATGACAGCATGGAAGAGAAACCACTAAAAGTGAAAGGAAAGGACTCTTCAGAGAAGAAACGGAAACGGAA
GCTAGAAAAGGTAGAGCAACTTTTTGGAGAAGGAAAACAGAAGTCCAAGGAGTTAAAGAAAATGGACAAA
CCTAGAAAGAAGAAATTAAAATTAGGTGCAGACAAATCAAAGGAGCTGAATAAACTGGCCAAGAAACTAG
CAAAAGAAGAAGAGAGAAAGAAAAAGAAGGAGAAGGCTGCTGCAGCCAAAGTTGAACTTGTGAAAGAGAG
CACTGAAAAGAAAAGAGAGAAAAAGGTGCTGGACATCCCCTCAAAGTATGACTGGTCAGGAGCAGAGGAG
TCTGATGATGAGAATGCTGTGTGCGCAGCACAGAACTGCCAAAGGCCCTGCAAGGACAAGGTAGACTGGG
TACAATGTGATGGTGGCTGTGATGAGTGGTTTCATCAAGTTTGTGTGGGTGTATCTCCAGAAATGGCTGA
AAATGAAGATTACATCTGTATAAACTGTGCAAAGAAGCAGGGGCCAGTTAGCCCAGGTCCAGCACCACCT
CCTTCCTTCATAATGAGCTACAAACTACCAATGGAGGATCTTAAAGAGACCAGTATGATGATGATGAATA
AGTTGGTTCTAGCGCAGTTCTTCTTCTCCTGTCTATGAAATTCGCCAGCACAGTGCTCGAGCACGGACAT
CGACCTGCAGCCAAGCTTATCGATAAAATAAAAGATTTTATTTAGTCTCCAGAAAAAGGGGGGAATGAAA
GACCCCACCTGTAGGTTTGGCAAGCTAGCTTAAGTAACGCCATTTTGCAAGGCATGGAAAATACATAACT
GAGAATAGAGAAGTTCAGATCAAGGTTAGGAACAGAGAGACAGCAGAATATGGGCCAAACAGGATATCTG
TGGTAAGCAGTTCCTGCCCCGGCTCAGGGCCAAGAACAGATGGTCCCCAGATGCGGTCCCGCCCTCAGCA
GTTTCTAGAGAACCATCAGATGTTTCCAGGGTGCCCCAAGGACCTGAAATGACCCTGTGCCTTATTTGAA
CTAACCAATCAGTTCGCTTCTCGCTTCTGTTCGCGCGCTTCTGCTCCCCGAGCTCAATAAAAGAGCCCAC
AACCCCTCACTCGGCGCGCCAGTCCTCCGATAGACTGCGTCGCCCGGGTACCCGTGTATCCAATAAACCC
TCTTGCAGTTGCATCCGACTTGTGGTCTCGCTGTTCCTTGGGAGGGTCTCCTCTGAGTGATTGACTACCC
GTCAGCGGGGGTCTTTCATGGGTAACAGTTTCTTGAAGTTGGAGAACAACATTCTGAGGGTAGGAGTCGA
ATATTAAGTAATCCTGACTCAATTAGCCACTGTTTTGAATCCACATACTCCAATACTCCTGAAATAGTTC
ATTATGGACAGCGCAGAAAGAGCTGGGGAGAATTGTGAAATTGTTATCCGCTCACAATTCCACACAACAT
ACGAGCCGGAAGCATAAAGTGTAAAGCCTGGGGTGCCTAATGAGTGAGCTAACTCACATTAATTGCGTTG
CGCTCACTGCCCGCTTTCCAGTCGGGAAACCTGTCGTGCCAGCTGCATTAATGAATCGGCCAACGCGCGG
GGAGAGGCGGTTTGCGTATTGGGCGCTCTTCCGCTTCCTCGCTCACTGACTCGCTGCGCTCGGTCGTTCG
GCTGCGGCGAGCGGTATCAGCTCACTCAAAGGCGGTAATACGGTTATCCACAGAATCAGGGGATAACGCA
GGAAAGAACATGTGAGCAAAAGGCCAGCAAAAGGCCAGGAACCGTAAAAAGGCCGCGTTGCTGGCGTTTT
TCCATAGGCTCCGCCCCCCTGACGAGCATCACAAAAATCGACGCTCAAGTCAGAGGTGGCGAAACCCGAC
AGGACTATAAAGATACCAGGCGTTTCCCCCTGGAAGCTCCCTCGTGCGCTCTCCTGTTCCGACCCTGCCG
CTTACCGGATACCTGTCCGCCTTTCTCCCTTCGGGAAGCGTGGCGCTTTCTCATAGCTCACGCTGTAGGT
ATCTCAGTTCGGTGTAGGTCGTTCGCTCCAAGCTGGGCTGTGTGCACGAACCCCCCGTTCAGCCCGACCG
CTGCGCCTTATCCGGTAACTATCGTCTTGAGTCCAACCCGGTAAGACACGACTTATCGCCACTGGCAGCA
GCCACTGGTAACAGGATTAGCAGAGCGAGGTATGTAGGCGGTGCTACAGAGTTCTTGAAGTGGTGGCCTA
ACTACGGCTACACTAGAAGAACAGTATTTGGTATCTGCGCTCTGCTGAAGCCAGTTACCTTCGGAAAAAG
AGTTGGTAGCTCTTGATCCGGCAAACAAACCACCGCTGGTAGCGGTGGTTTTTTTGTTTGCAAGCAGCAG
ATTACGCGCAGAAAAAAAGGATCTCAAGAAGATCCTTTGATCTTTTCTACGGGGTCTGACGCTCAGTGGA
ACGAAAACTCACGTTAAGGGATTTTGGTCATGAGATTATCAAAAAGGATCTTCACCTAGATCCTTTTAAA
TTAAAAATGAAGTTTTAAATCAATCTAAAGTATATATGAGTAAACTTGGTCTGACAGTTACCAATGCTTA
ATCAGTGAGGCACCTATCTCAGCGATCTGTCTATTTCGTTCATCCATAGTTGCCTGACTCCCCGTCGTGT
AGATAACTACGATACGGGAGGGCTTACCATCTGGCCCCAGTGCTGCAATGATACCGCGAGACCCACGCTC
Features (pLannotate 1.2.2; 20 found; start..end, strand, type, name):
    709..813     -  promoter       AmpR promoter: bla
    908..943     +  CDS            rop (fragment): Rop protein, which maintains plasmids at low copy number; rop
   1045..1144    +  misc_feature   bom (fragment): basis of mobility region from pBR322
   1150..1299    -  CDS            lacZα (fragment): LacZα fragment of β-galactosidase; lacZ fragment
   1299..1500    -  CDS            TcR (fragment): tetracycline efflux protein; tet; confers resistance to tetracycline
   1501..1599    +  CDS            env (fragment): murine leukemia virus gPr80 envelope polyprotein precursor; env; proteolytically cleaved into gp70SU and p15TM subunits
   1641..2157    +  LTR            5' LTR: 5' long terminal repeat from murine embryonic stem cell virus
   2221..2562    +  misc_feature   MESV Ψ: packaging signal of murine embryonic stem cell virus
   2629..3045    +  CDS            gag (truncated): truncated Moloney murine leukemia virus (MMLV) gag gene lacking the start codon
   3072..3788    +  CDS            EGFP: EGFP is a basic (constitutively fluorescent) green fluorescent protein published in 1996, derived from Aequorea victoria. It is reported to be a rapidly-maturing weak dimer with moderate acid sensitivity.
   3837..3859    +  misc_feature   12Pktag (fragment)
   3927..5459    +  CDS            NUP98 (fragment): NUP98_HUMAN - Also known as ADAR2. Experimental evidence at protein level: Swiss-Prot protein existence level 1. (Microbial infection) Binds HIV-1 capsid-nucleocapsid (HIV-1 CA-NC) complexes and may thereby promote the integration of the virus in the host nucleus (in vitro) (PubMed:23523133). Binding affinity to HIV-1 CA-NC complexes bearing the capsid change ASN-74-ASP is reduced (in vitro) (PubMed:23523133). From Homo sapiens (Human).
   5457..6074    +  CDS            KDM5A (fragment): KDM5A_HUMAN - Also known as JARID1A, RBBP2, RBP2 From Homo sapiens (Human).
   6225..6739    +  LTR            3' LTR: 3' long terminal repeat from murine embryonic stem cell virus
   6901..6917    -  protein_bind   lac operator: The lac repressor binds to the lac operator to inhibit transcription in E. coli. This inhibition can be relieved by adding lactose or isopropyl-β-D-thiogalactopyranoside (IPTG). lac repressor encoded by lacI
   6925..6955    -  promoter       lac promoter: promoter for the E. coli lac operon
   6970..6991    -  protein_bind   CAP binding site: CAP binding activates transcription in the presence of cAMP. E. coli catabolite activator protein
   7004..7096    -  CDS            lacI (fragment): lac repressor; lacI; The lac repressor binds to the lac operator to inhibit transcription in E. coli. This inhibition can be relieved by adding lactose or isopropyl-β-D-thiogalactopyranoside (IPTG).
   7279..7867    -  rep_origin     ori: high-copy-number ColE1/pMB1/pBR322/pUC origin of replication
   8038..708     -  CDS            AmpR (across the origin): β-lactamase; bla; confers resistance to ampicillin, carbenicillin, and related antibiotics
