[The description below was written by a language model from this plasmid's Addgene catalogue record and pLannotate feature annotations shown in this document.]
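Description:
mscv_EGFP-NUP98-KDM5A-KS is an 8.2 kb gammaretroviral expression plasmid built on the MSCV (murine stem cell virus) backbone and catalogued as a mammalian expression vector. In bacteria it is maintained through a high-copy ColE1/pUC-type origin and selected with ampicillin via the bla gene and its promoter. The scattered short fragments of rop, bom, lacZα, TcR, lacI and env that appear in the annotation are non-functional remnants of earlier cloning backbones.

The retroviral cassette is bounded by 5' and 3' long terminal repeats from murine embryonic stem cell virus. Downstream of the 5' LTR lie the MESV Ψ packaging signal and a truncated gag segment lacking its start codon, which together allow the transcript to be packaged into particles when gag-pol and env are supplied in trans. No separate internal promoter is annotated, so expression of the insert is presumably driven by the 5' LTR. No mammalian selection marker is annotated either, leaving EGFP fluorescence as the evident means of identifying transduced cells.

The payload is a single fusion reading frame assembled by Gibson cloning. It consists of N-terminal EGFP, a short linker region, a human NUP98 fragment and, directly joined to it, a human KDM5A fragment, an arrangement corresponding to the NUP98-KDM5A fusion oncoprotein known from leukaemia. The "KS" in the name most likely refers to the micropeptide killswitch described in the associated publication on probing condensate microenvironments. It is not annotated in the feature table, though unannotated sequence lies between the KDM5A fragment and the 3' LTR. The stated purpose is overexpression of this fluorescently tagged fusion.
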