Addgene plasmid #238294: mscv_EGFP-NUP98-KDM5A-KS
Purpose: For overexpression of EGFP-NUP98-KDM5A-KS
Depositing lab: Denes Hnisz. Depositing organization: Max Planck Institute for Molecular Genetics. Publication: Probing condensate microenvironments with a micropeptide killswitch. Zhang Y, Stoppelkamp I, Fernandez-Pernas P, Allram M, Charman M, Magalhaes AP, Piedavent-Salomon M, Sommer G, Sung YC, Meyer K, Grams N, Halko E, Dongre S, Meierhofer D, Malszycki M, Ilik IA, Aktas T, Kraushar ML, Vastenhouw N, Weitzman MD, Grebien F, Niskanen H, Hnisz D. Nature. 2025 Jun 4. doi: 10.1038/s41586-025-09141-5. PubMed 40468084.
Backbone
  Vector backbone: mscv
  Vector type: Mammalian Expression
Growth in bacteria
  Bacterial resistance: Ampicillin, 100 μg/mL
  Growth temperature: 37°C
  Growth strain: DH5alpha
  Copy number: High Copy
Gene/Insert
  Gene/Insert name: EGFP-NUP98-KDM5A-KS
  Species: H. sapiens (human)
  Cloning method: Gibson Cloning
Terms and licenses: Academic/Nonprofit Terms; Industry Terms: Not Available to Industry
How to cite: mscv_EGFP-NUP98-KDM5A-KS was a gift from Denes Hnisz (Addgene plasmid # 238294 ; http://n2t.net/addgene:238294 ; RRID:Addgene_238294)
